Addgene plasmid #132411: pHAGE-IRES-puro-NLS-dRfxCas13d-EGFP-NLS-3xFlag
Purpose: overexpression in human cells
Depositing lab: Ling-Ling Chen. Depositing organization: CAS Center for Excellence in Molecular Plant Sciences ("CEMPS"). Publication: Dynamic Imaging of RNA in Living Cells by CRISPR-Cas13 Systems. Yang LZ, Wang Y, Li SQ, Yao RW, Luan PF, Wu H, Carmichael GG, Chen LL. Mol Cell. 2019 Dec 19;76(6):981-997.e7. doi: 10.1016/j.molcel.2019.10.024. Epub 2019 Nov 19. PubMed 31757757.
Backbone
  Vector backbone: pHAGE-EF1a-IRES-puro
  Vector type: Mammalian Expression, Lentiviral
Growth in bacteria
  Bacterial resistance: Ampicillin, 100 μg/mL
  Growth temperature: 37°C
  Growth strain: NEB Stable
  Copy number: High Copy
Gene/Insert
  Gene/Insert name: dRfxCas13b
  Species: Ruminococcus flavefaciens
  Mutation: R239A; H244A; R858A; H863A
  Tag / fusion protein: flag (N terminal on insert)
  Cloning method: Ligation Independent Cloning
  Sequencing primers: 5′ unknown
Terms and licenses: Academic/Nonprofit Terms; Industry Terms: Not Available to Industry
Depositor comments: Plasmid is prone to recombination. Test multiple colonies to ensure the full plasmid is isolated.
How to cite: pHAGE-IRES-puro-NLS-dRfxCas13d-EGFP-NLS-3xFlag was a gift from Ling-Ling Chen (Addgene plasmid # 132411 ; http://n2t.net/addgene:132411 ; RRID:Addgene_132411)
