[The description below was written by a language model from this plasmid's Addgene catalogue record and pLannotate feature annotations shown in this document.]
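Description:
pHAGE-IRES-puro-NLS-dRfxCas13d-EGFP-NLS-3xFlag is a 12,090 nt HIV-1-based lentiviral and mammalian expression plasmid built on the pHAGE-EF1a-IRES-puro backbone, intended for overexpression in human cells. It is maintained in E. coli through a high-copy ColE1/pUC-type origin with ampicillin resistance. The depositor notes that it is prone to recombination, as is common for plasmids with repeated LTRs. The viral portion carries a truncated 5' LTR, the Ψ packaging signal with a gag fragment, the RRE for Rev-dependent nuclear export, the cPPT/CTS, a WPRE to boost transcript expression, and a ΔU3 self-inactivating 3' LTR. The transfer RNA can therefore be packaged when helper functions are supplied in trans, and it integrates without regenerating an active viral promoter.

Between these elements, the constitutive human EF-1α promoter drives a bicistronic transcript. The first cistron is a catalytically dead Cas13d from Ruminococcus flavefaciens carrying R239A, H244A, R858A and H863A substitutions. According to the plasmid name it is flanked by nuclear localization signals and fused to EGFP and a 3xFLAG tag. The feature table does not annotate the Cas13d coding region or the NLSs, but a roughly 3 kb unannotated gap between the promoter and EGFP is consistent with its position. The catalogue entry has two inconsistencies: it lists the insert as "dRfxCas13b", while the name indicates Cas13d, and it calls the FLAG tag N-terminal, whereas the annotated 3xFLAG lies downstream of EGFP. An EMCV IRES then directs translation of puromycin N-acetyltransferase, so transduced or transfected cells can be selected with puromycin. The associated publication concerns imaging of RNA in living cells with CRISPR-Cas13 systems, so this fluorescent, cleavage-inactive protein presumably serves as a guide-RNA-programmable RNA label. No guide RNA cassette appears in the record.
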