Features (pLannotate 1.2.2; 25 found; start..end, strand, type, name):
    377..634     +  LTR            5' LTR (truncated): truncated 5' long terminal repeat (LTR) from HIV-1
    681..806     +  misc_feature   HIV-1 Ψ: packaging signal of human immunodeficiency virus type 1
    790..1128    +  CDS            HIV-1 gag (fragment): gag protein from human immunodeficiency virus 1; gag
   1303..1536    +  misc_feature   RRE: The Rev response element (RRE) of HIV-1 allows for Rev-dependent mRNA export from the nucleus to the cytoplasm.
   1913..2013    +  CDS            Rev (fragment): human immunodeficiency virus 1 (HIV-1) Rev protein; rev; enhances nuclear export of unspliced and incompletely spliced viral mRNAs
   2058..2175    +  misc_feature   cPPT/CTS: central polypurine tract and central termination sequence of HIV-1
   2223..3401    +  promoter       EF-1α promoter: strong constitutive promoter for human elongation factor EF-1α
   6393..7109    +  CDS            EGFP: EGFP is a basic (constitutively fluorescent) green fluorescent protein published in 1996, derived from Aequorea victoria. It is reported to be a rapidly-maturing weak dimer with moderate acid sensitivity.
   7203..7268    +  CDS            3xFLAG: three tandem FLAG® epitope tags, followed by an enterokinase cleavage site
   7380..7842    +  misc_feature   IRES: internal ribosome entry site (IRES) of the encephalomyocarditis virus (EMCV)
   7862..8461    +  CDS            PuroR: puromycin N-acetyltransferase; pac from Streptomyces alboniger; confers resistance to puromycin
   8480..9068    +  misc_feature   WPRE: woodchuck hepatitis virus posttranscriptional regulatory element
   9076..9141    +  CDS            nef (fragment): NEF_HV1Z2 - Experimental evidence at protein level: Swiss-Prot protein existence level 1. Extracellular Nef protein targets CD4(+) T-lymphocytes for apoptosis by interacting with CXCR4 surface receptors. From Human immunodeficiency virus type 1 group M subtype D (isolate Z2/CDC-Z34) (HIV-1).
   9143..9376    +  LTR            3' LTR (ΔU3): self-inactivating 3' long terminal repeat (LTR) from HIV-1
   9581..9685    +  promoter       AmpR promoter: bla
   9686..10546   +  CDS            AmpR: β-lactamase; bla; confers resistance to ampicillin, carbenicillin, and related antibiotics
  10717..11305   +  rep_origin     ori: high-copy-number ColE1/pMB1/pBR322/pUC origin of replication
  11488..11542   +  CDS            lacI (fragment): lac repressor; lacI; The lac repressor binds to the lac operator to inhibit transcription in E. coli. This inhibition can be relieved by adding lactose or isopropyl-β-D-thiogalactopyranoside (IPTG).
  11548..11641   +  rep_origin     SV40 ori (fragment): SV40 origin of replication
  11666..11703   +  CDS            lacI (fragment): lac repressor; lacI; The lac repressor binds to the lac operator to inhibit transcription in E. coli. This inhibition can be relieved by adding lactose or isopropyl-β-D-thiogalactopyranoside (IPTG).
  11716..11737   +  protein_bind   CAP binding site: CAP binding activates transcription in the presence of cAMP. E. coli catabolite activator protein
  11752..11782   +  promoter       lac promoter: promoter for the E. coli lac operon
  11786..11808   +  protein_bind   lac operator (fragment): The lac repressor binds to the lac operator to inhibit transcription in E. coli. This inhibition can be relieved by adding lactose or isopropyl-β-D-thiogalactopyranoside (IPTG). lac repressor encoded by lacI
  11840..11923   +  polyA_signal   SV40 poly(A) signal (fragment): SV40 polyadenylation signal
  12090..329     +  CDS            nef (fragment) (across the origin): NEF_HV1BR - Experimental evidence at protein level: Swiss-Prot protein existence level 1. Extracellular Nef protein targets CD4(+) T-lymphocytes for apoptosis by interacting with CXCR4 surface receptors (PubMed:14990729). From Human immunodeficiency virus type 1 group M subtype B (isolate BRU/LAI) (HIV-1).
>Addgene plasmid #132411 | pHAGE-IRES-puro-NLS-dRfxCas13d-EGFP-NLS-3xFlag | addgene full sequence | sequence record 269008 | Addgene NGS Result
TGGAAGGGCTAATTCACTCCCAAAGAAGACAAGATATCCTTGATCTGTGGATCTACCACACACAAGGCTA
CTTCCCTGATTAGCAGAACTACACACCAGGGCCAGGGGTCAGATATCCACTGACCTTTGGATGGTGCTAC
AAGCTAGTACCAGTTGAGCCAGATAAGGTAGAAGAGGCCAATAAAGGAGAGAACACCAGCTTGTTACACC
CTGTGAGCCTGCATGGGATGGATGACCCGGAGAGAGAAGTGTTAGAGTGGAGGTTTGACAGCCGCCTAGC
ATTTCATCACGTGGCCCGAGAGCTGCATCCGGAGTACTTCAAGAACTGCTGATATCGAGCTTGCTACAAG
GGACTTTCCGCTGGGGACTTTCCAGGGAGGCGTGGCCTGGGCGGGACTGGGGAGTGGCGAGCCCTCAGAT
CCTGCATATAAGCAGCTGCTTTTTGCCTGTACTGGGTCTCTCTGGTTAGACCAGATCTGAGCCTGGGAGC
TCTCTGGCTAACTAGGGAACCCACTGCTTAAGCCTCAATAAAGCTTGCCTTGAGTGCTTCAAGTAGTGTG
TGCCCGTCTGTTGTGTGACTCTGGTAACTAGAGATCCCTCAGACCCTTTTAGTCAGTGTGGAAAATCTCT
AGCAGTGGCGCCCGAACAGGGACTTGAAAGCGAAAGGGAAACCAGAGGAGCTCTCTCGACGCAGGACTCG
GCTTGCTGAAGCGCGCACGGCAAGAGGCGAGGGGCGGCGACTGGTGAGTACGCCAAAAATTTTGACTAGC
GGAGGCTAGAAGGAGAGAGATGGGTGCGAGAGCGTCAGTATTAAGCGGGGGAGAATTAGATCGCGATGGG
AAAAAATTCGGTTAAGGCCAGGGGGAAAGAAAAAATATAAATTAAAACATATAGTATGGGCAAGCAGGGA
GCTAGAACGATTCGCAGTTAATCCTGGCCTGTTAGAAACATCAGAAGGCTGTAGACAAATACTGGGACAG
CTACAACCATCCCTTCAGACAGGATCAGAAGAACTTAGATCATTATATAATACAGTAGCAACCCTCTATT
GTGTGCATCAAAGGATAGAGATAAAAGACACCAAGGAAGCTTTAGACAAGATAGAGGAAGAGCAAAACAA
AAGTAAGACCACCGCACAGCAAGCGGCCGGCCGCTGATCTTCAGACCTGGAGGAGGAGATATGAGGGACA
ATTGGAGAAGTGAATTATATAAATATAAAGTAGTAAAAATTGAACCATTAGGAGTAGCACCCACCAAGGC
AAAGAGAAGAGTGGTGCAGAGAGAAAAAAGAGCAGTGGGAATAGGAGCTTTGTTCCTTGGGTTCTTGGGA
GCAGCAGGAAGCACTATGGGCGCAGCGTCAATGACGCTGACGGTACAGGCCAGACAATTATTGTCTGGTA
TAGTGCAGCAGCAGAACAATTTGCTGAGGGCTATTGAGGCGCAACAGCATCTGTTGCAACTCACAGTCTG
GGGCATCAAGCAGCTCCAGGCAAGAATCCTGGCTGTGGAAAGATACCTAAAGGATCAACAGCTCCTGGGG
ATTTGGGGTTGCTCTGGAAAACTCATTTGCACCACTGCTGTGCCTTGGAATGCTAGTTGGAGTAATAAAT
CTCTGGAACAGATTTGGAATCACACGACCTGGATGGAGTGGGACAGAGAAATTAACAATTACACAAGCTT
AATACACTCCTTAATTGAAGAATCGCAAAACCAGCAAGAAAAGAATGAACAAGAATTATTGGAATTAGAT
AAATGGGCAAGTTTGTGGAATTGGTTTAACATAACAAATTGGCTGTGGTATATAAAATTATTCATAATGA
TAGTAGGAGGCTTGGTAGGTTTAAGAATAGTTTTTGCTGTACTTTCTATAGTGAATAGAGTTAGGCAGGG
ATATTCACCATTATCGTTTCAGACCCACCTCCCAACCCCGAGGGGACCCGACAGGCCCGAAGGAATAGAA
GAAGAAGGTGGAGAGAGAGACAGAGACAGATCCATTCGATTAGTGAACGGATCTCGACGGTATCGCCGAA
TTCACAAATGGCAGTATTCATCCACAATTTTAAAAGAAAAGGGGGGATTGGGGGGTACAGTGCAGGGGAA
AGAATAGTAGACATAATAGCAACAGACATACAAACTAAAGAATTACAAAAACAAATTACAAAAATTCAAA
ATTTTCGGGTTTATTACAGGGACAGCAGAGATCCAGTTTGGACTAGTCGTGAGGCTCCGGTGCCCGTCAG
TGGGCAGAGCGCACATCGCCCACAGTCCCCGAGAAGTTGGGGGGAGGGGTCGGCAATTGAACCGGTGCCT
AGAGAAGGTGGCGCGGGGTAAACTGGGAAAGTGATGTCGTGTACTGGCTCCGCCTTTTTCCCGAGGGTGG
GGGAGAACCGTATATAAGTGCAGTAGTCGCCGTGAACGTTCTTTTTCGCAACGGGTTTGCCGCCAGAACA
CAGGTAAGTGCCGTGTGTGGTTCCCGCGGGCCTGGCCTCTTTACGGGTTATGGCCCTTGCGTGCCTTGAA
TTACTTCCACCTGGCTGCAGTACGTGATTCTTGATCCCGAGCTTCGGGTTGGAAGTGGGTGGGAGAGTTC
GAGGCCTTGCGCTTAAGGAGCCCCTTCGCCTCGTGCTTGAGTTGAGGCCTGGCCTGGGCGCTGGGGCCGC
CGCGTGCGAATCTGGTGGCACCTTCGCGCCTGTCTCGCTGCTTTCGATAAGTCTCTAGCCATTTAAAATT
TTTGATGACCTGCTGCGACGCTTTTTTTCTGGCAAGATAGTCTTGTAAATGCGGGCCAAGATCTGCACAC
TGGTATTTCGGTTTTTGGGGCCGCGGGCGGCGACGGGGCCCGTGCGTCCCAGCGCACATGTTCGGCGAGG
CGGGGCCTGCGAGCGCGGCCACCGAGAATCGGACGGGGGTAGTCTCAAGCTGGCCGGCCTGCTCTGGTGC
CTGGCCTCGCGCCGCCGTGTATCGCCCCGCCCTGGGCGGCAAGGCTGGCCCGGTCGGCACCAGTTGCGTG
AGCGGAAAGATGGCCGCTTCCCGGCCCTGCTGCAGGGAGCTCAAAATGGAGGACGCGGCGCTCGGGAGAG
CGGGCGGGTGAGTCACCCACACAAAGGAAAAGGGCCTTTCCGTCCTCAGCCGTCGCTTCATGTGACTCCA
CGGAGTACCGGGCGCCGTCCAGGCACCTCGATTAGTTCTCGAGCTTTTGGAGTACGTCGTCTTTAGGTTG
GGGGGAGGGGTTTTATGCGATGGAGTTTCCCCACACTGAGTGGGTGGAGACTGAAGTTAGGCCAGCTTGG
CACTTGATGTAATTCTCCTTGGAATTTGCCCTTTTTGAGTTTGGATCTTGGTTCATTCTCAAGCCTCAGA
CAGTGGTTCAAAGTTTTTTTCTTCCATTTCAGGTGTCGTGAAGCGGCCGCATGAAGCGACCTGCCGCCAC
AAAGAAGGCTGGACAGGCTAAGAAGAAGAAAGCTAGCATCGAGAAGAAGAAGAGCTTCGCCAAGGGCATG
GGCGTGAAGAGCACCCTGGTGTCCGGCTCTAAGGTGTACATGACCACATTTGCCGAGGGCTCCGACGCAC
GGCTGGAGAAGATCGTGGAGGGCGATAGCATCAGATCCGTGAACGAGGGAGAGGCCTTCAGCGCCGAGAT
GGCCGACAAGAATGCCGGCTATAAGATCGGCAACGCCAAGTTTTCCCACCCAAAGGGCTATGCCGTGGTG
GCCAACAATCCACTGTACACCGGACCAGTGCAGCAGGACATGCTGGGCCTGAAGGAGACACTGGAGAAGA
GATACTTCGGCGAGAGCGCCGACGGCAATGATAACATCTGCATCCAGGTCATCCACAATATCCTGGATAT
CGAGAAGATCCTGGCCGAGTATATCACCAACGCCGCCTACGCCGTGAACAATATCTCCGGCCTGGACAAG
GATATCATCGGCTTCGGCAAGTTTTCTACCGTGTACACATATGACGAGTTCAAGGACCCCGAGCACCACA
GGGCCGCCTTTAACAATAACGACAAGCTGATCAATGCCATCAAGGCCCAGTACGACGAGTTCGATAATTT
TCTGGATAACCCCCGGCTGGGCTATTTTGGCCAGGCCTTCTTTTCTAAGGAGGGCAGAAACTATATCATC
AATTACGGCAACGAGTGTTACGACATCCTGGCCCTGCTGAGCGGACTGGCCCACTGGGTGGTGGCCAATA
ACGAGGAGGAGTCTAGGATCAGCCGCACCTGGCTGTATAATCTGGACAAGAATCTGGATAACGAGTACAT
CTCCACACTGAACTACCTGTATGATCGGATCACCAATGAGCTGACAAACAGCTTCTCCAAGAATTCTGCC
GCCAATGTGAACTACATCGCAGAGACCCTGGGCATCAACCCAGCAGAGTTCGCAGAGCAGTACTTCCGGT
TCAGCATCATGAAGGAGCAGAAGAATCTGGGCTTTAACATCACAAAGCTGCGGGAAGTGATGCTGGACAG
AAAGGATATGTCCGAGATCCGGAAGAACCACAAGGTGTTCGATTCTATCAGAACCAAGGTGTATACAATG
ATGGACTTTGTGATCTACCGGTACTATATCGAGGAGGATGCCAAGGTGGCCGCCGCCAATAAGAGCCTGC
CCGACAACGAGAAGTCTCTGAGCGAGAAGGATATCTTCGTGATCAATCTGAGAGGCTCCTTTAACGACGA
TCAGAAGGACGCCCTGTACTATGATGAGGCCAATCGGATCTGGAGAAAGCTGGAGAATATCATGCACAAC
ATCAAGGAGTTCAGGGGCAACAAGACCCGCGAGTACAAGAAGAAGGACGCACCAAGGCTGCCTCGCATCC
TGCCTGCAGGAAGGGACGTGAGCGCCTTCAGCAAGCTGATGTATGCCCTGACAATGTTTCTGGACGGCAA
GGAGATCAATGATCTGCTGACCACACTGATCAATAAGTTCGACAACATCCAGTCCTTTCTGAAAGTGATG
CCTCTGATCGGCGTGAACGCCAAGTTCGTGGAGGAGTACGCCTTCTTTAAGGACAGCGCCAAGATCGCCG
ATGAGCTGAGGCTGATCAAGTCCTTTGCCAGGATGGGAGAGCCAATCGCAGACGCAAGGAGAGCCATGTA
CATCGATGCCATCAGAATCCTGGGCACCAATCTGTCTTATGATGAGCTGAAGGCCCTGGCCGACACCTTC
AGCCTGGACGAGAATGGCAACAAGCTGAAGAAGGGCAAGCACGGCATGCGCAATTTCATCATCAATAACG
TGATCAGCAACAAGAGGTTTCACTATCTGATCAGATACGGCGACCCTGCACACCTGCACGAGATCGCCAA
GAACGAGGCCGTGGTGAAGTTCGTGCTGGGCAGGATCGCCGATATCCAGAAGAAGCAGGGCCAGAATGGC
AAGAACCAGATCGACCGCTACTATGAGACCTGCATCGGCAAGGATAAGGGCAAGTCCGTGTCTGAGAAGG
TGGACGCCCTGACCAAGATCATCACAGGCATGAATTATGACCAGTTCGATAAGAAGCGGAGCGTGATCGA
GGACACCGGAAGGGAGAACGCAGAGAGAGAGAAGTTTAAGAAGATCATCAGCCTGTATCTGACAGTGATC
TACCACATCCTGAAGAATATCGTGAATATCAACGCCAGATACGTGATCGGCTTCCACTGCGTGGAGCGCG
ATGCCCAGCTGTATAAGGAGAAGGGCTACGACATCAACCTGAAGAAGCTGGAGGAGAAGGGCTTTAGCTC
CGTGACCAAGCTGTGCGCAGGAATCGACGAGACAGCACCCGACAAGCGGAAGGATGTGGAGAAGGAGATG
GCCGAGAGAGCCAAGGAGAGCATCGACTCCCTGGAGTCTGCCAATCCTAAGCTGTACGCCAACTATATCA
AGTACTCCGATGAGAAGAAGGCCGAGGAGTTCACCCGGCAGATCAATAGAGAGAAGGCCAAGACCGCCCT
GAACGCCTACCTGCGGAATACAAAGTGGAACGTGATCATCAGGGAGGACCTGCTGCGCATCGATAATAAG
ACCTGTACACTGTTCGCCAACAAGGCCGTGGCCCTGGAGGTGGCCCGCTATGTGCACGCCTACATCAATG
ACATCGCCGAGGTGAACTCCTACTTTCAGCTGTACCACTATATCATGCAGCGGATCATCATGAACGAGAG
ATATGAGAAGTCTAGCGGCAAGGTGTCTGAGTACTTCGACGCCGTGAATGATGAGAAGAAGTATAACGAT
AGACTGCTGAAGCTGCTGTGCGTGCCTTTCGGCTACTGTATCCCAAGGTTTAAGAATCTGAGCATCGAGG
CCCTGTTCGACAGGAACGAGGCAGCCAAGTTTGATAAGGAGAAGAAGAAGGTGAGCGGCAACTCCAGTCT
AGAGGCGCTACCGGTCGCCACCATGGTGAGCAAGGGCGAGGAGCTGTTCACCGGGGTGGTGCCCATCCTG
GTCGAGCTGGACGGCGACGTAAACGGCCACAAGTTCAGCGTGTCCGGCGAGGGCGAGGGCGATGCCACCT
ACGGCAAGCTGACCCTGAAGTTCATCTGCACCACCGGCAAGCTGCCCGTGCCCTGGCCCACCCTCGTGAC
CACCCTGACCTACGGCGTGCAGTGCTTCAGCCGCTACCCCGACCACATGAAGCAGCACGACTTCTTCAAG
TCCGCCATGCCCGAAGGCTACGTCCAGGAGCGCACCATCTTCTTCAAGGACGACGGCAACTACAAGACCC
GCGCCGAGGTGAAGTTCGAGGGCGACACCCTGGTGAACCGCATCGAGCTGAAGGGCATCGACTTCAAGGA
GGACGGCAACATCCTGGGGCACAAGCTGGAGTACAACTACAACAGCCACAACGTCTATATCATGGCCGAC
AAGCAGAAGAACGGCATCAAGGTGAACTTCAAGATCCGCCACAACATCGAGGACGGCAGCGTGCAGCTCG
CCGACCACTACCAGCAGAACACCCCCATCGGCGACGGCCCCGTGCTGCTGCCCGACAACCACTACCTGAG
CACCCAGTCCGCCCTGAGCAAAGACCCCAACGAGAAGCGCGATCACATGGTCCTGCTGGAGTTCGTGACC
GCCGCCGGGATCACTCTCGGCATGGACGAGCTGTACAAGTCGAATTCTAAGCCAGGATTCCATATGAAGC
GACCTGCCGCCACAAAGAAGGCTGGACAGGCTAAGAAGAAGAAACAACGCGTGCAGCTAAGCGACTACAA
AGACCATGACGGTGATTATAAAGATCATGACATCGATTACAAGGATGACGATGACAAGTAAGGATCCCTC
CCCCCCCCCTAACGTTACTGGCCGAAGCCGCTTGGAATAAGGCCGGTGTGCGTTTGTCTATATGTTATTT
TCCACCATATTGCCGTCTTTTGGCAATGTGAGGGCCCGGAAACCTGGCCCTGTCTTCTTGACGAGCATTC
CTAGGGGTCTTTCCCCTCTCGCCAAAGGAATGCAAGGTCTGTTGAATGTCGTGAAGGAAGCAGTTCCTCT
GGAAGCTTCTTGAAGACAAACAACGTCTGTAGCGACCCTTTGCAGGCAGCGGAACCCCCCACCTGGCGAC
AGGTGCCTCTGCGGCCAAAAGCCACGTGTATAAGATACACCTGCAAAGGCGGCACAACCCCAGTGCCACG
TTGTGAGTTGGATAGTTGTGGAAAGAGTCAAATGGCTCTCCTCAAGCGTATTCAACAAGGGGCTGAAGGA
TGCCCAGAAGGTACCCCATTGTATGGGATCTGATCTGGGGCCTCGGTGCACATGCTTTACATGTGTTTAG
TCGAGGTTAAAAAAACGTCTAGGCCCCCCGAACCACGGGGACGTGGTTTTCCTTTGAAAAACACGATGAT
AAGGATCCACCGGAGCTTACCATGACCGAGTACAAGCCCACGGTGCGCCTCGCCACCCGCGACGACGTCC
CCAGGGCCGTACGCACCCTCGCCGCCGCGTTCGCCGACTACCCCGCCACGCGCCACACCGTCGATCCGGA
CCGCCACATCGAGCGGGTCACCGAGCTGCAAGAACTCTTCCTCACGCGCGTCGGGCTCGACATCGGCAAG
GTGTGGGTCGCGGACGACGGCGCCGCGGTGGCGGTCTGGACCACGCCGGAGAGCGTCGAAGCGGGGGCGG
TGTTCGCCGAGATCGGCCCGCGCATGGCCGAGTTGAGCGGTTCCCGGCTGGCCGCGCAGCAACAGATGGA
AGGCCTCCTGGCGCCGCACCGGCCCAAGGAGCCCGCGTGGTTCCTGGCCACCGTCGGCGTCTCGCCCGAC
CACCAGGGCAAGGGTCTGGGCAGCGCCGTCGTGCTCCCCGGAGTGGAGGCGGCCGAGCGCGCCGGGGTGC
CCGCCTTCCTGGAGACCTCCGCGCCCCGCAACCTCCCCTTCTACGAGCGGCTCGGCTTCACCGTCACCGC
CGACGTCGAGGTGCCCGAAGGACCGCGCACCTGGTGCATGACCCGCAAGCCCGGTGCCTGACGCCCATCG
ATAGATCCTAATCAACCTCTGGATTACAAAATTTGTGAAAGATTGACTGGTATTCTTAACTATGTTGCTC
CTTTTACGCTATGTGGATACGCTGCTTTAATGCCTTTGTATCATGCTATTGCTTCCCGTATGGCTTTCAT
TTTCTCCTCCTTGTATAAATCCTGGTTGCTGTCTCTTTATGAGGAGTTGTGGCCCGTTGTCAGGCAACGT
GGCGTGGTGTGCACTGTGTTTGCTGACGCAACCCCCACTGGTTGGGGCATTGCCACCACCTGTCAGCTCC
TTTCCGGGACTTTCGCTTTCCCCCTCCCTATTGCCACGGCGGAACTCATCGCCGCCTGCCTTGCCCGCTG
CTGGACAGGGGCTCGGCTGTTGGGCACTGACAATTCCGTGGTGTTGTCGGGGAAATCATCGTCCTTTCCT
TGGCTGCTCGCCTGTGTTGCCACCTGGATTCTGCGCGGGACGTCCTTCTGCTACGTCCCTTCGGCCCTCA
ATCCAGCGGACCTTCCTTCCCGCGGCCTGCTGCCGGCTCTGCGGCCTCTTCCGCGTCTTCGCCTTCGCCC
TCAGACGAGTCGGATCTCCCTTTGGGCCGCCTCCCCGCCTGAGATCCTTTAAGACCAATGACTTACAAGG
CAGCTGTAGATCTTAGCCACTTTTTAAAAGAAAAGGGGGGACTGGAAGGGCTAATTCACTCCCAACGAAG
ACAAGATCTGCTTTTTGCTTGTACTGGGTCTCTCTGGTTAGACCAGATCTGAGCCTGGGAGCTCTCTGGC
TAACTAGGGAACCCACTGCTTAAGCCTCAATAAAGCTTGCCTTGAGTGCTTCAAGTAGTGTGTGCCCGTC
TGTTGTGTGACTCTGGTAACTAGAGATCCCTCAGACCCTTTTAGTCAGTGTGGAAAATCTCTAGCAGTAG
TAGTTCATGTCATCTTATTATTCAGTATTTATAACTTGCAAAGAAATGAATATCAGAGAGTGAGAGGCCC
GGGTTAATTAAGGAAAGGGCTAGATCATTCTTGAAGACGAAAGGGCCTCGTGATACGCCTATTTTTATAG
GTTAATGTCATGATAATAATGGTTTCTTAGACGTCAGGTGGCACTTTTCGGGGAAATGTGCGCGGAACCC
CTATTTGTTTATTTTTCTAAATACATTCAAATATGTATCCGCTCATGAGACAATAACCCTGATAAATGCT
TCAATAATATTGAAAAAGGAAGAGTATGAGTATTCAACATTTCCGTGTCGCCCTTATTCCCTTTTTTGCG
GCATTTTGCCTTCCTGTTTTTGCTCACCCAGAAACGCTGGTGAAAGTAAAAGATGCTGAAGATCAGTTGG
GTGCACGAGTGGGTTACATCGAACTGGATCTCAACAGCGGTAAGATCCTTGAGAGTTTTCGCCCCGAAGA
ACGTTTTCCAATGATGAGCACTTTTAAAGTTCTGCTATGTGGCGCGGTATTATCCCGTGTTGACGCCGGG
CAAGAGCAACTCGGTCGCCGCATACACTATTCTCAGAATGACTTGGTTGAGTACTCACCAGTCACAGAAA
AGCATCTTACGGATGGCATGACAGTAAGAGAATTATGCAGTGCTGCCATAACCATGAGTGATAACACTGC
GGCCAACTTACTTCTGACAACGATCGGAGGACCGAAGGAGCTAACCGCTTTTTTGCACAACATGGGGGAT
CATGTAACTCGCCTTGATCGTTGGGAACCGGAGCTGAATGAAGCCATACCAAACGACGAGCGTGACACCA
CGATGCCTGTAGCAATGGCAACAACGTTGCGCAAACTATTAACTGGCGAACTACTTACTCTAGCTTCCCG
GCAACAATTAATAGACTGGATGGAGGCGGATAAAGTTGCAGGACCACTTCTGCGCTCGGCCCTTCCGGCT
GGCTGGTTTATTGCTGATAAATCTGGAGCCGGTGAGCGTGGGTCTCGCGGTATCATTGCAGCACTGGGGC
CAGATGGTAAGCCCTCCCGTATCGTAGTTATCTACACGACGGGGAGTCAGGCAACTATGGATGAACGAAA
TAGACAGATCGCTGAGATAGGTGCCTCACTGATTAAGCATTGGTAACTGTCAGACCAAGTTTACTCATAT
ATACTTTAGATTGATTTAAAACTTCATTTTTAATTTAAAAGGATCTAGGTGAAGATCCTTTTTGATAATC
TCATGACCAAAATCCCTTAACGTGAGTTTTCGTTCCACTGAGCGTCAGACCCCGTAGAAAAGATCAAAGG
ATCTTCTTGAGATCCTTTTTTTCTGCGCGTAATCTGCTGCTTGCAAACAAAAAAACCACCGCTACCAGCG
GTGGTTTGTTTGCCGGATCAAGAGCTACCAACTCTTTTTCCGAAGGTAACTGGCTTCAGCAGAGCGCAGA
TACCAAATACTGTTCTTCTAGTGTAGCCGTAGTTAGGCCACCACTTCAAGAACTCTGTAGCACCGCCTAC
ATACCTCGCTCTGCTAATCCTGTTACCAGTGGCTGCTGCCAGTGGCGATAAGTCGTGTCTTACCGGGTTG
GACTCAAGACGATAGTTACCGGATAAGGCGCAGCGGTCGGGCTGAACGGGGGGTTCGTGCACACAGCCCA
GCTTGGAGCGAACGACCTACACCGAACTGAGATACCTACAGCGTGAGCTATGAGAAAGCGCCACGCTTCC
CGAAGGGAGAAAGGCGGACAGGTATCCGGTAAGCGGCAGGGTCGGAACAGGAGAGCGCACGAGGGAGCTT
CCAGGGGGAAACGCCTGGTATCTTTATAGTCCTGTCGGGTTTCGCCACCTCTGACTTGAGCGTCGATTTT
TGTGATGCTCGTCAGGGGGGCGGAGCCTATGGAAAAACGCCAGCAACGCGGCCTTTTTACGGTTCCTGGC
CTTTTGCTGGCCTTTTGCTCACATGTTCTTTCCTGCGTTATCCCCTGATTCTGTGGATAACCGTATTACC
GCCTTTGAGTGAGCTGATACCGCTCGCCGCAGCCGAACGACCGAGCGCAGCGAGTCAGTGAGCGAGGAAG
CGGAAGAGCGCCCAATACGCAAACCGCCTCTCCCCGCGCGTTGGCCGATTCATTAATGCAGCAAGCTCAT
GGCTGACTAATTTTTTTTATTTATGCAGAGGCCGAGGCCGCCTCGGCCTCTGAGCTATTCCAGAAGTAGT
GAGGAGGCTTTTTTGGAGGCCTAGGCTTTTGCAAAAAGCTCCCCGTGGCACGACAGGTTTCCCGACTGGA
AAGCGGGCAGTGAGCGCAACGCAATTAATGTGAGTTAGCTCACTCATTAGGCACCCCAGGCTTTACACTT
TATGCTTCCGGCTCGTATGTTGTGTGGAATTGTGAGCGGATAACAATTTCACACAGGAAACAGCTATGAC
ATGATTACGAATTTCACAAATAAAGCATTTTTTTCACTGCATTCTAGTTGTGGTTTGTCCAAACTCATCA
ATGTATCTTATCATGTCTGGATCAACTGGATAACTCAAGCTAACCAAAATCATCCCAAACTTCCCACCCC
ATACCCTATTACCACTGCCAATTACCTGTGGTTTCATTTACTCTAAACCTGTGATTCCTCTGAATTATTT
TCATTTTAAAGAAATTGTATTTGTTAAATATGTACTACAAACTTAGTAGT
